Addgene plasmid #55442: mCerulean3-PTK2-N-10
Purpose: Localization: FAK/Focal Adhesions, Excitation: 433, Emission: 475
Depositing lab: Michael Davidson. Depositing organization: Florida State University, Tallahassee. Publication: An improved cerulean fluorescent protein with enhanced brightness and reduced reversible photoswitching. Markwardt ML, Kremers GJ, Kraft CA, Ray K, Cranfill PJ, Wilson KA, Day RN, Wachter RM, Davidson MW, Rizzo MA. PLoS One. 2011 . 6(3):e17896. 10.1371/journal.pone.0017896 PubMed 21479270.
Backbone
  Vector backbone: mCerulean3-N1
  Backbone size w/o insert (bp): 4750
  Vector type: Mammalian Expression
  Selectable markers: Neomycin (select with G418)
Growth in bacteria
  Bacterial resistance: Kanamycin, 50 μg/mL
  Growth temperature: 37°C
  Growth strain: DH5alpha
  Copy number: High Copy
Gene/Insert
  Gene/Insert name: PTK2 (alt name: AB209083.1)
  Species: H. sapiens (human)
  Entrez Gene: PTK2 (a.k.a. FADK, FADK 1, FAK, FAK1, FRNK, PPP1R71, p125FAK, pp125FAK)
  Promoter: CMV
  Tag / fusion protein: mCerulean3 (C terminal on backbone)
  Cloning method: Unknown
  Sequencing primers: 5′ CMV-F; 3′ SV40pA-R
Terms and licenses: Academic/Nonprofit Terms; Industry Terms: Not Available to Industry
Depositor comments: . Excitation = 433; Emission = 475
How to cite: mCerulean3-PTK2-N-10 was a gift from Michael Davidson (Addgene plasmid # 55442 ; http://n2t.net/addgene:55442 ; RRID:Addgene_55442)
