[The description below was written by a language model from this plasmid's Addgene catalogue record.]
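Description:
mCerulean3-PTK2-N-10 is a mammalian expression plasmid built on the mCerulean3-N1 backbone (about 4.75 kb without the insert) that encodes human PTK2, better known as focal adhesion kinase (FAK), fused to the cyan fluorescent protein mCerulean3. The "N1"-style layout places the gene of interest upstream of the fluorescent protein, so mCerulean3 sits at the C terminus of PTK2. The "10" in the name probably denotes the length of the linker between the two partners, although the record does not say so. Transcription of the fusion is driven by the CMV promoter, a strong constitutive promoter in most mammalian cell lines. The listed 3′ sequencing primer indicates an SV40 polyadenylation signal downstream of the fusion. The plasmid is maintained at high copy in E. coli under kanamycin selection, and it carries a neomycin resistance marker so that stably transfected mammalian cells can be selected with G418. The cloning method is not recorded, and no feature table was supplied, so details such as the origin of replication and exact junctions cannot be confirmed here.

The construct serves as a localization marker for live-cell or fixed-cell fluorescence microscopy. FAK is recruited to focal adhesions, so the fusion labels these integrin-based cell-matrix attachment sites in cyan, with excitation at 433 nm and emission at 475 nm. mCerulean3 is an improved Cerulean variant with greater brightness and reduced reversible photoswitching. These properties make it useful for time-lapse imaging, multicolour experiments alongside yellow or red fusions, and use as a FRET donor.
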