>Addgene plasmid #55442 | mCerulean3-PTK2-N-10 | depositor partial sequence | sequence record 85847 | insert sequence
GACAGATCCGCTAGCGCCACCATGGCAGCTGCTTACCTTGACCCCCACTTGAATCACACACCAAATTCGA
GTACTAAGACTCACCTGGGTACTGGTATGGAACGTTCTCCTGGTGCAATGGAGCGAGTATTAAAGGTCTT
TCATTATTTTGAAAGCAATAGTGAGCCAACCACCTGGGCCAGTATTATCAGGCATGGAGATGCTACTGAT
GTCAGGGGCATCATTCAGAAGATAGTGGACAGTCACAAAGTAAAGCATGTGGCCTGCTATGGATTCCGCC
TCAGTCACCTGCGGTCAGAGGAGGTTCACTGGCTTCACGTGGATATGGGCGTCTCCAGTGTGAGGGAGAA
GTATGAGCTTGCTCACCCACCAGAGGAGTGGAAATATGAATTGAGAATTCGTTATTTGCCAAAAGGATTT
CTAAACCAGTTTACTGAAGATAAGCCAACTTTGAATTTCTTCTATCAACAGGTGAAGAGCGATTATATGT
TAGAGATAGCTGATCAAGTGGACCAGGAAATTGCTTTGAAGTTGGGTTGTCTAGAAATACGGCGATCATA
CTGGGAGATGCGGGGCAATGCACTAGAAAAGAAGTCTAACTATGAAGTATTAGAAAAAGATGTTGGTTTA
AAGCGATTTTTTCCTAAGAGTTTACTGGATTCTGTCAAGGCCAAAACACTAAGAAAACTGATCCAACAAA
CATTTAGACAATTTGCCAACCTTAATAGAGAAGAAAGTATTCTGAAATTCTTTGAGATCCTGTCTCCAGT
CTACAGATTTGATAAGGAATGCTTCAAGTGTGCTCTTGGTTCAAGCTGGATTATTTCAGTGGAACTGGCA
ATCGGCCCAGAAGAAGGAATCAGTTACCTAACGGACAAGGGCTGCAATCCCACACATCTTGCTGACTTCA
CTCAAGTGCAAACCATTCAGTATTCAAACAGTGAAGACAAGGACAGAAAAGGAATGCTACAACTAAAAAT
AGCAGGTGCACCCGAGCCTCTGACAGTGACGGCACCATCCCTAACCATTGCGGAGAATATGGCTGACCTA
ATAGATGGGTACTGCCGGCTGGTGAATGGAACCTCGCAGTCATTTATCATCAGACCTCAGAAAGAAGGTG
AACGGGCTTTGCCATCAATACCAAAGTTGGCCAACAGCGAAAAGCAAGGCATGCGGACACACGCCGTCTC
TGTGTCAGAAACAGATGATTATGCTGAGATTATAGATGAAGAAGATACTTACACCATGCCCTCAACCAGG
GATTATGAGATTCAAAGAGAAAGAATAGAACTTGGACGATGTATTGGAGAAGGCCAATTTGGAGATGTAC
ATCAAGGCATTTATATGAGTCCAGAGAATCCAGCTTTGGCGGTTGCAATTAAAACATGTAAAAACTGTAC
TTCGGACAGCGTGAGAGAGAAATTTCTTCAAGAAGCCTTAACAATGCGTCAGTTTGACCATCCTCATATT
GTGAAGCTGATTGGAGTCATCACAGAGAATCCTGTCTGGATAATCATGGAGCTGTGCACACTTGGAGAGC
TGAGGTCATTTTTGCAAGTAAGGAAATACAGTTTGGATCTAGCATCTTTGATCCTGTATGCCTATCAGCT
TAGTACAGCTCTTGCATATCTAGAGAGCAAAAGATTTGTACACAGGGACATTGCTGCTCGGAATGTTCTG
GTGTCCTCAAATGATTGTGTAAAATTAGGAGACTTTGGATTATCCCGATATATGGAAGATAGTACTTACT
ACAAAGCTTCCAAAGGAAAATTGCCTATTAAATGGATGGCTCCAGAGTCAATCAATTTTCGACGTTTTAC
CTCAGCTAGTGACGTATGGATGTTTGGTGTGTGTATGTGGGAGATACTGATGCATGGTGTGAAGCCTTTT
CAAGGAGTGAAGAACAATGATGTAATCGGTCGAATTGAAAATGGGGAAAGATTACCAATGCCTCCAAATT
GTCCTCCTACCCTCTACAGCCTTATGACGAAATGCTGGGCCTATGACCCCAGCAGGCGGCCCAGGTTTAC
TGAACTTAAAGCTCAGCTCAGCACAATCCTGGAGGAAGAGAAGGCTCAGCAAGAAGAGCGCATGAGGATG
GAGTCCAGAAGACAGGCCACAGTGTCCTGGGACTCCGGAGGGTCTGATGAAGCACCGCCCAAGCCCAGCA
GACCGGGTTATCCCAGTCCGAGGTCCAGCGAAGGATTTTATCCCAGCCCACAGCACATGGTACAAACCAA
TCATTACCAGGTTTCTGGCTACCCTGGTTCACATGGAATCACAGCCATGGCTGGCAGCATCTATCCAGGT
CAGGCATCTCTTTTGGACCAAACAGATTCATGGAATCATAGACCTCAGGAGATAGCAATGTGGCAGCCCA
ATGTGGAGGACTCTACAGTATTGGACCTGCGAGGGATTGGGCAAGTGTTGCCAACCCATCTGATGGAAGA
GCGTCTAATCCGACAGCAACAGGAAATGGAAGAAGATCAGCGCTGGCTGGAAAAAGAGGAAAGATTTCTG
AAACCTGATGTGAGACTCTCTCGAGGCAGTATTGACAGGGAGGATGGAAGTCTTCAGGGTCCGATTGGAA
ACCAACATATATATCAGCCTGTGGGTAAACCAGATCCTGCAGCTCCACCAAAGAAACCGCCTCGCCCTGG
AGCTCCCGGTCATCTGGGAAGCCTTGCCAGCCTCAGCAGCCCTGCTGACAGCTACAACGAGGGTGTCAAG
CCATGGAGGCTTCAGCCCCAGGAAATCAGCCCCCCTCCTACTGCCAACCTGGACCGGTCGAATGATAAGG
TGTACGAGAATGTGACGGGCCTGGTGAAAGCTGTCATCGAGATGTCCAGTAAAATCCAGCCAGCCCCACC
AGAGGAGTATGTCCCTATGGTGAAGGAAGTCGGCTTGGCCCTGAGGACATTATTGGCCACTGTGGATGAG
ACCATTCCCCTCCTACCAGCCAGCACCCACCGAGAGATTGAGATGGCACAGAAGCTATTGAACTCTGACC
TGGGTGAGCTCATCAACAAGATGAAACTGGCCCAGCAGTATGTCATGACCAGCCTCCAGCAAGAGTACAA
AAAGCAAATGCTGACTGCTGCTCACGCCCTGGCTGTGGATGCCAAAAACTTACTCGATGTCATTGACCAA
GCAAGACTGAAAATGCTTGGGCAGACGAGACCACACAGCTCCGGAGGGGATCCACCGGTCGCCACCATGG
TGAGCAAGGGCGAGGAGCTGTTCACCGGGGTGGTGCCCATCCTGGTCGAGCTGGACGGCGACGTAAACGG
CCACAAGTTCAGCGTGTCCGGCGAGGGCGAGGGCGATGCCACCTACGGCAAGCTGACCCTGAAGTTCATC
TGCACCACCGGCAAGCTGCCCGTGCCCTGGCCCACCCTCGTGACCACCCTGAGCTGGGGCGTGCAGTGCT
TCGCCCGCTACCCCGACCACATGAAGCAGCACGACTTCTTCAAGTCCGCCATGCCCGAAGGCTACGTCCA
GGAGCGCACCATCTTCTTCAAGGACGACGGCAACTACAAGACCCGCGCCGAGGTGAAGTTCGAGGGCGAC
ACCCTGGTGAACCGCATCGAGCTGAAGGGCATCGACTTCAAGGAGGACGGCAACATCCTGGGGCACAAGC
TGGAGTACAACGCCATCCACGGCAACGTCTATATCACCGCCGACAAGCAGAAGAACGGCATCAAGGCCAA
CTTCGGCCTCAACTGCAACATCGAGGACGGCAGCGTGCAGCTCGCCGACCACTACCAGCAGAACACCCCC
ATCGGCGACGGCCCCGTGCTGCTGCCCGACAACCACTACCTGAGCACCCAGTCCAAGCTGAGCAAAGACC
CCAACGAGAAGCGCGATCACATGGTCCTGCTGGAGTTCGTGACCGCCGCCGGGATCACTCTCGGCATGGA
CGAGCTGTACAAGTAAAGCGGCCGCGACTCTAGATCATAATCAGCCATACCACATT
