>Addgene plasmid #55442 | mCerulean3-PTK2-N-10 | addgene partial sequence | sequence record 109116 | EGFP-N 5'-CGTCGCCGTCCAGCTCGACCAG-3'
TTGCTCACCATGGTGGCGACCGGTGGATCCCCTCCGGAGCTGTGTGGTCTCGTCTGCCCAAGCATTTTCA
GTCTTGCTTGGTCAATGACATCGAGTAAGTTTTTGGCATCCACAGCCAGGGCGTGAGCAGCAGTCAGCAT
TTGCTTTTTGTACTCTTGCTGGAGGCTGGTCATGACATACTGCTGGGCCAGTTTCATCTTGTTGATGAGC
TCACCCAGGTCAGAGTTCAATAGCTTCTGTGCCATCTCAATCTCTCGGTGGGTGCTGGCTGGTAGGAGGG
GAATGGTCTCATCCACAGTGGCCAATAATGTCCTCAGGGCCAAGCCGACTTCCTTCACCATAGGGACATA
CTCCTCTGGTGGGGCTGGCTGGATTTTACTGGACATCTCGATGACAGCTTTCACCAGGCCCGTCACATTC
TCGTACACCTTATCATTCGACCGGTCCAGGTTGGCAGTAGGAGGGGGGCTGATTTCCTGGGGCTGAAGCC
TCCATGGCTTGACACCCTCGTTGTAGCTGTCAGCAGGGCTGCTGAGGCTGGCAAGGCTTCCCAGATGACC
GGGAGCTCCAGGGCGAGGCGGTTTCTTTGGTGGAGCTGCAGGATCTGGTTTACCCACAGGCTGATATATA
TGTTGGTTTCCAATCGGACCCTGAAGACTTCCATCCTCCCTGTCAATACTGCCTCGAGAGAGTCTCACAT
CAGGTTTCAGAAATCTTTCCTCTTTTTCCAGCCAGCGCTGATCTTCTTCCATTTCCTGTTGCTGTCGGAT
TAGACGCTCTT
